Addgene plasmid #250483: pPR-1_C_LN5T
Purpose: GRASP module to assemble sPPR proteins for RNA editing: module C_LN5T
Depositing lab: Ian Small. Depositing organization: University of Western Australia. Publication: GRASP: a modular toolkit for building synthetic pentatricopeptide repeat RNA-binding proteins. Dennis M, Low SY, Viljoen A, Pullakhandam A, Colas des Francs-Small C, Campbell-Clause L, Bond CS, Small I, Kwok van der Giezen FM. Nucleic Acids Res. 2025 Oct 28;53(20):gkaf1169. doi: 10.1093/nar/gkaf1169. PubMed 41224122.
Backbone
  Vector backbone: pAGM1311
  Backbone manufacturer: Sylvestre Marillonnet
  Vector type: Synthetic Biology
Growth in bacteria
  Bacterial resistance: Kanamycin, 50 μg/mL
  Growth temperature: 37°C
  Growth strain: DH5alpha
  Copy number: High Copy
Gene/Insert
  Gene/Insert name: C_LN5T
  Species: Synthetic
  Cloning method: Golden Gate
Terms and licenses: Academic/Nonprofit Terms; Industry Terms: Not Available to Industry
Depositor comments: GRASP kit for MoClo assembly of sPPR proteins is a library of 42 plasmids which can be combined to assemble sPPR proteins with 9, 14, or 19 motifs to target any RNA sequence of the same length. See the original publication for more information, and find code for analysis and script for GRASP assembly at https://github.com/farleykvdg/GRASP.
How to cite: pPR-1_C_LN5T was a gift from Ian Small (Addgene plasmid # 250483 ; http://n2t.net/addgene:250483 ; RRID:Addgene_250483)
