[The description below was written by a language model from this plasmid's Addgene catalogue record and pLannotate feature annotations shown in this document.]
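Description:
pPR-1_C_LN5T is a small (about 2.1 kb) synthetic-biology part plasmid built on the pAGM1311 backbone, a MoClo-type cloning vector for Golden Gate assembly. It is one of 42 plasmids in the GRASP kit, a modular library for building synthetic pentatricopeptide repeat (sPPR) RNA-binding proteins, in this case intended for RNA editing applications. The plasmid is propagated in E. coli from a high-copy ColE1/pUC-type origin and selected with kanamycin. Resistance comes from an aminoglycoside phosphotransferase gene (aphA-3), which the annotation places directly downstream of a bla (AmpR) promoter.

The payload is the synthetic module C_LN5T, inserted by Golden Gate cloning. In the feature table it appears as a short coding segment of roughly 140 nt spanning the sequence origin. It is detected by similarity to the Arabidopsis thaliana PPR protein CRR22 (PCMP-H40), which fits a designed PPR-derived sequence rather than a native gene fragment. The record does not explain the module name, so the motif type, the position it occupies in the assembly and the nucleotide specificity it encodes cannot be stated from these fields. No promoter, tag or terminator is annotated around the insert, as expected for a storage part that is not expressed from this plasmid. The short lacI fragment next to the insert is probably a backbone remnant with no function.

In use, this module is combined with other GRASP modules in MoClo reactions to assemble sPPR proteins of 9, 14 or 19 motifs. According to the depositor, these can be designed to target any RNA sequence of the same length.
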