Features (pLannotate 1.2.2; 5 found; start..end, strand, type, name):
    222..326     +  promoter       AmpR promoter: bla
    327..1121    +  CDS            KanR: aminoglycoside phosphotransferase; aphA-3; confers resistance to kanamycin
   1292..1880    +  rep_origin     ori: high-copy-number ColE1/pMB1/pBR322/pUC origin of replication
   2063..2112    +  CDS            lacI (fragment): lac repressor; lacI; The lac repressor binds to the lac operator to inhibit transcription in E. coli. This inhibition can be relieved by adding lactose or isopropyl-β-D-thiogalactopyranoside (IPTG).
   2121..134     +  CDS            PCMP-H40 (fragment) (across the origin): PPR32_ARATH - Also known as CRR22 From Arabidopsis thaliana (Mouse-ear cress).
>Addgene plasmid #250483 | pPR-1_C_LN5T | addgene full sequence | sequence record 498628 | Addgene NGS Result
ACATAAGAGAGCTGTTCGACAAGATGCCAGAACGCAATGTAGTGTCGTGGACGGCTATGATATCCGGGTA
TGCACAGAATGGAAGAATAGACGAAGCACTTGTCTTCACGAAGTGGCTCTTCAGTGGACGAAAGGGCCTC
GTGATACGCCTATTTTTATAGGTTAATGTCATGATAATAATGGTTTCTTAGACGTCAGGTGGCACTTTTC
GGGGAAATGTGCGCGGAACCCCTATTTGTTTATTTTTCTAAATACATTCAAATATGTATCCGCTCATGAG
ACAATAACCCTGATAAATGCTTCAATAATATTGAAAAAGGAAGAGTATGGCTAAAATGAGAATATCACCG
GAATTGAAAAAACTGATCGAAAAATACCGCTGCGTAAAAGATACGGAAGGAATGTCTCCTGCTAAGGTAT
ATAAGCTGGTGGGAGAAAATGAAAACCTATATTTAAAAATGACGGACAGCCGGTATAAAGGGACCACCTA
TGATGTGGAACGGGAAAAGGACATGATGCTATGGCTGGAAGGAAAGCTGCCTGTTCCAAAGGTCCTGCAC
TTTGAACGGCATGATGGCTGGAGCAATCTGCTCATGAGTGAGGCCGATGGCGTCCTTTGCTCGGAAGAGT
ATGAAGATGAACAAAGCCCTGAAAAGATTATCGAGCTGTATGCGGAGTGCATCAGGCTCTTTCACTCCAT
CGACATATCGGATTGTCCCTATACGAATAGCTTAGACAGCCGCTTAGCCGAATTGGATTACTTACTGAAT
AACGATCTGGCCGATGTGGATTGCGAAAACTGGGAAGAGGACACTCCATTTAAAGATCCGCGCGAGCTGT
ATGATTTTTTAAAGACGGAAAAGCCCGAAGAGGAACTTGTCTTTTCCCACGGCGACCTGGGAGACAGCAA
CATCTTTGTGAAAGATGGCAAAGTAAGTGGCTTTATTGATCTTGGGAGAAGCGGCAGGGCGGACAAGTGG
TATGACATTGCCTTCTGCGTCCGGTCGCTCAGGGAGGATATCGGGGAAGAACAGTATGTCGAGCTATTTT
TTGACTTACTGGGGATCAAGCCTGATTGGGAGAAAATAAAATATTATATTTTACTGGATGAATTGTTTTA
GCTGTCAGACCAAGTTTACTCATATATACTTTAGATTGATTTAAAACTTCATTTTTAATTTAAAAGGATC
TAGGTGAAGATCCTTTTTGATAATCTCATGACCAAAATCCCTTAACGTGAGTTTTCGTTCCACTGAGCGT
CAGACCCCGTAGAAAAGATCAAAGGATCTTCTTGAGATCCTTTTTTTCTGCGCGTAATCTGCTGCTTGCA
AACAAAAAAACCACCGCTACCAGCGGTGGTTTGTTTGCCGGATCAAGAGCTACCAACTCTTTTTCCGAAG
GTAACTGGCTTCAGCAGAGCGCAGATACCAAATACTGTTCTTCTAGTGTAGCCGTAGTTAGGCCACCACT
TCAAGAACTCTGTAGCACCGCCTACATACCTCGCTCTGCTAATCCTGTTACCAGTGGCTGCTGCCAGTGG
CGATAAGTCGTGTCTTACCGGGTTGGACTCAAGACGATAGTTACCGGATAAGGCGCAGCGGTCGGGCTGA
ACGGGGGGTTCGTGCACACAGCCCAGCTTGGAGCGAACGACCTACACCGAACTGAGATACCTACAGCGTG
AGCTATGAGAAAGCGCCACGCTTCCCGAAGGGAGAAAGGCGGACAGGTATCCGGTAAGCGGCAGGGTCGG
AACAGGAGAGCGCACGAGGGAGCTTCCAGGGGGAAACGCCTGGTATCTTTATAGTCCTGTCGGGTTTCGC
CACCTCTGACTTGAGCGTCGATTTTTGTGATGCTCGTCAGGGGGGCGGAGCCTATGGAAAAACGCCAGCA
ACGCGGCCTTTTTACGGTTCCTGGCCTTTTGCTGGCCTTTTGCTCACATGTTCTTTCCTGCGTTATCCCC
TGATTCTGTGGATAACCGTATTACCGCCTTTGAGTGAGCTGATACCGCTCGCCGCAGCCGAACGACCGAG
CGCAGCGAGTCAGTGAGCGAGGAAGCGGAAGAGCGCCCAATACGCAAACCGCCTCTCCCCGCGCGTTGGC
CGATTCATTAATCACTCTGTGAAG
