>Addgene plasmid #250483 | pPR-1_C_LN5T | depositor partial sequence | sequence record 494231 | C_LN5T
AAGAGAGCTGTTCGACAAGATGCCAGAACGCAATGTAGTGTCGTGGACGGCTATGATATCCGGGTATGCA
CAGAATGGAAGAATAGACGAAGCAC
